Addgene plasmid #170527: pME-MmCav1
Purpose: Entry clone for tagging MmCav1 at the C terminus. Parton lab clone BCJ
Depositing lab: Rob Parton. Depositing organization: University of Queensland, Institute for Molecular Bioscience. Publication: A robust method for particulate detection of a genetic tag for 3D electron microscopy. Rae J, Ferguson C, Ariotti N, Webb RI, Cheng HH, Mead JL, Riches JD, Hunter DJ, Martel N, Baltos J, Christopoulos A, Bryce NS, Cagigas ML, Fonseka S, Sayre ME, Hardeman EC, Gunning PW, Gambin Y, Hall TE, Parton RG. Elife. 2021 Apr 27;10. pii: 64630. doi: 10.7554/eLife.64630. PubMed 33904409.
Backbone
  Vector backbone: pDONR 221
  Vector type: multisite gateway entry clone
Growth in bacteria
  Bacterial resistance: Kanamycin, 50 μg/mL
  Growth temperature: 37°C
  Growth strain: DH5alpha
  Copy number: High Copy
Gene/Insert
  Gene/Insert name: Caveolin1
  Species: M. musculus (mouse)
  Entrez Gene: Cav1 (a.k.a. Cav, Cav-1)
Terms and licenses: Academic/Nonprofit Terms; Industry Terms: Not Available to Industry
How to cite: pME-MmCav1 was a gift from Rob Parton (Addgene plasmid # 170527 ; http://n2t.net/addgene:170527 ; RRID:Addgene_170527)
