[The description below was written by a language model from this plasmid's Addgene catalogue record and pLannotate feature annotations shown in this document.]
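Description:
pME-MmCav1 is a small (about 3.1 kb) MultiSite Gateway middle entry clone built on the pDONR 221 backbone and carrying the mouse caveolin-1 (Cav1) coding sequence. It is a purely bacterial propagation and cloning intermediate. It replicates in E. coli from a high-copy ColE1/pUC-type origin and is selected with kanamycin through an aminoglycoside phosphotransferase (KanR) gene. The backbone also retains typical pDONR features: rrnB T1 and T2 transcription terminators upstream of the cloning region, which insulate the insert from read-through transcription, a T7 promoter adjacent to the downstream recombination site, and short residual fragments annotated as lacI and lacZα that have no functional role.

The payload is the Cav1 open reading frame, flanked directly by attL1 and attL2 sites. These sites allow the insert to be moved by LR Clonase recombination into a destination vector, usually together with a 5' entry clone supplying a promoter and a 3' entry clone supplying a tag or reporter. No eukaryotic promoter, tag or polyadenylation signal is annotated in the plasmid, so expression depends entirely on the elements brought in during assembly. The stated purpose is tagging Cav1 at its C terminus. This implies the coding sequence is set up to read through attL2 into a downstream fusion partner, although the record does not explicitly state that the stop codon is absent.

Caveolin-1 is a scaffolding protein of caveolar membranes that drives caveolae formation and recruits cavin proteins. The associated publication describes a genetic tag detected as particles in 3D electron microscopy, so this clone probably served as a source of a caveolar marker for such tagged fusion constructs.
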