Features (pLannotate 1.2.2; 10 found; start..end, strand, type, name):
    121..213     +  CDS            lacI (fragment): lac repressor; lacI; The lac repressor binds to the lac operator to inhibit transcription in E. coli. This inhibition can be relieved by adding lactose or isopropyl-β-D-thiogalactopyranoside (IPTG).
    268..295     -  terminator     rrnB T2 terminator: transcription terminator T2 from the E. coli rrnB gene
    427..470     +  terminator     rrnB T1 terminator: Escherichia coli rrnB; transcription terminator T1 from the E. coli rrnB gene
    517..553     -  CDS            lacZα (fragment): LacZα fragment of β-galactosidase; lacZ fragment
    569..668     +  protein_bind   attL1: mutant version of attL; recombination site for the Gateway® LR reaction LR Clonase™
    675..1208    +  CDS            Cav1: CAV1_MOUSE - Also known as Cav. Experimental evidence at protein level: Swiss-Prot protein existence level 1. May act as a scaffolding protein within caveolar membranes (By similarity). Forms a stable heterooligomeric complex with CAV2 that targets to lipid rafts and drives caveolae formation. Mediates the recruitment of CAVIN proteins (CAVIN1/2/3/4) to the caveolae (PubMed:19546242). Interacts directly with G-protein alpha subunits and can functionally regulate their activity (By similarity). Involved in the costimulatory signal essential for T-cell receptor (TCR)-mediated T-cell activation.
   1210..1309    -  protein_bind   attL2: mutant version of attL; recombination site for the Gateway® LR reaction LR Clonase™
   1327..1345    -  promoter       T7 promoter: promoter for bacteriophage T7 RNA polymerase
   1479..2288    +  CDS            KanR: aminoglycoside phosphotransferase; aph(3')-Ia; confers resistance to kanamycin in bacteria or G418 (Geneticin®) in eukaryotes
   2435..3023    +  rep_origin     ori: high-copy-number ColE1/pMB1/pBR322/pUC origin of replication
>Addgene plasmid #170527 | pME-MmCav1 | addgene full sequence | sequence record 341960 | Addgene NGS Result
CTTTCCTGCGTTATCCCCTGATTCTGTGGATAACCGTATTACCGCCTTTGAGTGAGCTGATACCGCTCGC
CGCAGCCGAACGACCGAGCGCAGCGAGTCAGTGAGCGAGGAAGCGGAAGAGCGCCCAATACGCAAACCGC
CTCTCCCCGCGCGTTGGCCGATTCATTAATGCAGCTGGCACGACAGGTTTCCCGACTGGAAAGCGGGCAG
TGAGCGCAACGCAATTAATACGCGTACCGCTAGCCAGGAAGAGTTTGTAGAAACGCAAAAAGGCCATCCG
TCAGGATGGCCTTCTGCTTAGTTTGATGCCTGGCAGTTTATGGCGGGCGTCCTGCCCGCCACCCTCCGGG
CCGTTGCTTCACAACGTTCAAATCCGCTCCCGGCGGATTTGTCCTACTCAGGAGAGCGTTCACCGACAAA
CAACAGATAAAACGAAAGGCCCAGTCTTCCGACTGAGCCTTTCGTTTTATTTGATGCCTGGCAGTTCCCT
ACTCTCGCGTTAACGCTAGCATGGATGTTTTCCCAGTCACGACGTTGTAAAACGACGGCCAGTCTTAAGC
TCGGGCCCCAAATAATGATTTTATTTTGACTGATAGTGACCTGTTCGTTGCAACAAATTGATGAGCAATG
CTTTTTTATAATGCCAACTTTGTACAAAAAAGCAGGCTGCCACCATGTCTGGGGGCAAATACGTAGACTC
CGAGGGACATCTCTACACTGTTCCCATCCGGGAACAGGGCAACATCTACAAGCCCAACAACAAGGCCATG
GCAGACGAGGTGACTGAGAAGCAAGTGTATGACGCGCACACCAAGGAGATTGACCTGGTCAACCGCGACC
CCAAGCATCTCAACGACGACGTGGTCAAGATTGACTTTGAAGATGTGATTGCAGAACCAGAAGGGACACA
CAGTTTCGACGGCATCTGGAAGGCCAGCTTCACCACCTTCACTGTGACAAAATATTGGTTTTACCGCTTG
TTGTCTACGATCTTCGGCATCCCAATGGCACTCATCTGGGGCATTTACTTTGCCATTCTCTCCTTCCTGC
ACATCTGGGCGGTTGTACCGTGCATCAAGAGCTTCCTGATTGAGATTCAGTGCATCAGCCGCGTCTACTC
CATCTACGTCCATACCTTCTGCGATCCACTCTTTGAAGCTATTGGCAAGATATTCAGCAACATCCGCATC
AGCACGCAGAAAGAGATAGACCCAGCTTTCTTGTACAAAGTTGGCATTATAAGAAAGCATTGCTTATCAA
TTTGTTGCAACGAACAGGTCACTATCAGTCAAAATAAAATCATTATTTGCCATCCAGCTGATATCCCCTA
TAGTGAGTCGTATTACATGGTCATAGCTGTTTCCTGGCAGCTCTGGCCCGTGTCTCAAAATCTCTGATGT
TACATTGCACAAGATAAAAATATATCATCATGAACAATAAAACTGTCTGCTTACATAAACAGTAATACAA
GGGGTGTTATGAGCCATATTCAACGGGAAACGTCGAGGCCGCGATTAAATTCCAACATGGATGCTGATTT
ATATGGGTATAAATGGGCTCGCGATAATGTCGGGCAATCAGGTGCGACAATCTATCGCTTGTATGGGAAG
CCCGATGCGCCAGAGTTGTTTCTGAAACATGGCAAAGGTAGCGTTGCCAATGATGTTACAGATGAGATGG
TCAGACTAAACTGGCTGACGGAATTTATGCCTCTTCCGACCATCAAGCATTTTATCCGTACTCCTGATGA
TGCATGGTTACTCACCACTGCGATCCCCGGAAAAACAGCATTCCAGGTATTAGAAGAATATCCTGATTCA
GGTGAAAATATTGTTGATGCGCTGGCAGTGTTCCTGCGCCGGTTGCATTCGATTCCTGTTTGTAATTGTC
CTTTTAACAGCGATCGCGTATTTCGTCTCGCTCAGGCGCAATCACGAATGAATAACGGTTTGGTTGATGC
GAGTGATTTTGATGACGAGCGTAATGGCTGGCCTGTTGAACAAGTCTGGAAAGAAATGCATAAACTTTTG
CCATTCTCACCGGATTCAGTCGTCACTCATGGTGATTTCTCACTTGATAACCTTATTTTTGACGAGGGGA
AATTAATAGGTTGTATTGATGTTGGACGAGTCGGAATCGCAGACCGATACCAGGATCTTGCCATCCTATG
GAACTGCCTCGGTGAGTTTTCTCCTTCATTACAGAAACGGCTTTTTCAAAAATATGGTATTGATAATCCT
GATATGAATAAATTGCAGTTTCATTTGATGCTCGATGAGTTTTTCTAATCAGAATTGGTTAATTGGTTGT
AACACTGGCAGAGCATTACGCTGACTTGACGGGACGGCGCAAGCTCATGACCAAAATCCCTTAACGTGAG
TTACGCGTCGTTCCACTGAGCGTCAGACCCCGTAGAAAAGATCAAAGGATCTTCTTGAGATCCTTTTTTT
CTGCGCGTAATCTGCTGCTTGCAAACAAAAAAACCACCGCTACCAGCGGTGGTTTGTTTGCCGGATCAAG
AGCTACCAACTCTTTTTCCGAAGGTAACTGGCTTCAGCAGAGCGCAGATACCAAATACTGTTCTTCTAGT
GTAGCCGTAGTTAGGCCACCACTTCAAGAACTCTGTAGCACCGCCTACATACCTCGCTCTGCTAATCCTG
TTACCAGTGGCTGCTGCCAGTGGCGATAAGTCGTGTCTTACCGGGTTGGACTCAAGACGATAGTTACCGG
ATAAGGCGCAGCGGTCGGGCTGAACGGGGGGTTCGTGCACACAGCCCAGCTTGGAGCGAACGACCTACAC
CGAACTGAGATACCTACAGCGTGAGCTATGAGAAAGCGCCACGCTTCCCGAAGGGAGAAAGGCGGACAGG
TATCCGGTAAGCGGCAGGGTCGGAACAGGAGAGCGCACGAGGGAGCTTCCAGGGGGAAACGCCTGGTATC
TTTATAGTCCTGTCGGGTTTCGCCACCTCTGACTTGAGCGTCGATTTTTGTGATGCTCGTCAGGGGGGCG
GAGCCTATGGAAAAACGCCAGCAACGCGGCCTTTTTACGGTTCCTGGCCTTTTGCTGGCCTTTTGCTCAC
ATGTT
